Addgene plasmid #56010: mPlum-CT6-C1
Purpose: (Empty Backbone)
Depositing lab: Michael Davidson. Depositing organization: Florida State University, Tallahassee.
Backbone
  Vector backbone: mPlum-C1
  Backbone size (bp): 4750
  Vector type: Mammalian Expression
  Selectable markers: Neomycin (select with G418)
  Tag / fusion protein: CT6-mPlum (N terminal on backbone)
Growth in bacteria
  Bacterial resistance: Kanamycin, 50 μg/mL
  Growth temperature: 37°C
  Growth strain: DH5alpha
  Copy number: High Copy
Gene/Insert
  Gene/Insert name: None
  Tag / fusion protein: CT6-mPlum (N terminal on backbone)
Terms and licenses: Academic/Nonprofit Terms; Industry Terms: Not Available to Industry
Depositor comments: mPlum with 6-AA mCherry C terminus. Excitation = 590; Emission = 649
How to cite: mPlum-CT6-C1 was a gift from Michael Davidson (Addgene plasmid # 56010 ; http://n2t.net/addgene:56010 ; RRID:Addgene_56010)
