[The description below was written by a language model from this plasmid's Addgene catalogue record and pLannotate feature annotations shown in this document.]
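Description:
mPlum-CT6-C1 is an empty mammalian expression backbone of the "C1" fluorescent-protein fusion type, designed for building fusions in which the far-red fluorescent protein mPlum sits at the N terminus of a protein of interest. The CMV immediate-early enhancer and promoter drive the mPlum coding sequence, which is followed directly by a multiple cloning site and then an SV40 polyadenylation signal. A gene cloned in frame into the MCS is therefore expressed as an mPlum-tagged protein. According to the depositor's comments, this mPlum variant carries a six-amino-acid C terminus taken from mCherry (the "CT6" in the name), and its excitation and emission maxima are given as 590 and 649 nm. The record does not state why the C-terminal swap was made. No insert is present.

The plasmid is propagated in E. coli as a high-copy construct through a ColE1/pUC-type origin, and it also carries an f1 phage origin. A single NeoR/KanR (Tn5 aminoglycoside phosphotransferase) cassette serves for selection in both hosts. A bacterial promoter (annotated as the AmpR promoter) placed upstream gives kanamycin resistance in bacteria, while the adjacent SV40 enhancer/early promoter and the downstream HSV TK polyadenylation signal allow G418 selection of stably transfected mammalian cells. Several short annotated fragments (RSF ori, SV40 large T antigen, ble, bGH poly(A)) look like partial sequence matches rather than functional elements. The sequenced record is 4,710 nt, slightly shorter than the 4,750 bp listed for the backbone. Typical use is cloning a gene of interest for live-cell imaging of far-red-tagged fusion proteins, or expression of mPlum alone as a marker.
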