Features (pLannotate 1.2.2; 15 found; start..end, strand, type, name):
      1..54      +  rep_origin     RSF ori (fragment): Plasmids containing the RSF 1030 origin of replication can be propagated in E. coli cells that contain additional plasmids with compatible origins.
    122..425     +  enhancer       CMV enhancer: human cytomegalovirus immediate early enhancer
    426..629     +  promoter       CMV promoter: human cytomegalovirus (CMV) immediate early promoter
    674..1351    +  CDS            mPlum: mPlum is a basic (constitutively fluorescent) red fluorescent protein published in 2004, derived from Discosoma sp.. It has low acid sensitivity.
   1370..1435    +  misc_feature   MCS: multiple cloning site
   1452..1536    +  CDS            large T antigen (fragment): large T antigen from SV40 (simian virus 40)
   1559..1680    +  polyA_signal   SV40 poly(A) signal: SV40 polyadenylation signal
   1714..2142    -  rep_origin     f1 ori (sequence partly withheld): f1 bacteriophage origin of replication; arrow indicates direction of (+) strand synthesis
   2169..2273    +  promoter       AmpR promoter: bla
   2275..2632    +  promoter       SV40 promoter: SV40 enhancer and early promoter
   2667..3461    +  CDS            NeoR/KanR: aminoglycoside phosphotransferase from Tn5; aph(3')-II (or nptII); confers resistance to neomycin, kanamycin, and G418 (Geneticin®)
   3482..3634    +  CDS            ble (fragment): BLE_KLEPN - Experimental evidence at protein level: Swiss-Prot protein existence level 1. Binding protein with a strong affinity to the bleomycin family of antibiotics. Binds to CL990; an antimitotic-antibiotic compound. From Klebsiella pneumoniae.
   3693..3740    +  polyA_signal   HSV TK poly(A) signal: herpes simplex virus thymidine kinase polyadenylation signal (Cole and Stacy, 1985)
   3831..3847    -  polyA_signal   bGH poly(A) signal (fragment): bovine growth hormone polyadenylation signal
   4069..4657    +  rep_origin     ori: high-copy-number ColE1/pMB1/pBR322/pUC origin of replication
>Addgene plasmid #56010 | mPlum-CT6-C1 | addgene full sequence | sequence record 233118 | Addgene NGS Result
TCACATGTTCTTTCCTGCGTTATCCCCTGATTCTGTGGATAACCGTATTACCGCCATGCATTAGTTATTA
ATAGTAATCAATTACGGGGTCATTAGTTCATAGCCCATATATGGAGTTCCGCGTTACATAACTTACGGTA
AATGGCCCGCCTGGCTGACCGCCCAACGACCCCCGCCCATTGACGTCAATAATGACGTATGTTCCCATAG
TAACGCCAATAGGGACTTTCCATTGACGTCAATGGGTGGAGTATTTACGGTAAACTGCCCACTTGGCAGT
ACATCAAGTGTATCATATGCCAAGTACGCCCCCTATTGACGTCAATGACGGTAAATGGCCCGCCTGGCAT
TATGCCCAGTACATGACCTTATGGGACTTTCCTACTTGGCAGTACATCTACGTATTAGTCATCGCTATTA
CCATGGTGATGCGGTTTTGGCAGTACATCAATGGGCGTGGATAGCGGTTTGACTCACGGGGATTTCCAAG
TCTCCACCCCATTGACGTCAATGGGAGTTTGTTTTGGCACCAAAATCAACGGGACTTTCCAAAATGTCGT
AACAACTCCGCCCCATTGACGCAAATGGGCGGTAGGCGTGTACGGTGGGAGGTCTATATAAGCAGAGCTG
GTTTAGTGAACCGTCAGATCCGCTAGCGCTACCGGTGGCTACCATGGTGAGCAAGGGCGAGGAGGTCATC
AAGGAGTTCATGCGCTTCAAGGAGCACATGGAGGGCTCCGTGAACGGCCACGAGTTCGAGATCGAGGGCG
AGGGCGAGGGCCGCCCCTACGAGGGCACCCAGACCGCCAGGCTGAAGGTGACCAAGGGTGGCCCCCTGCC
CTTCGCCTGGGACATCCTGTCCCCTCAGATCATGTACGGCTCCAAGGCCTACGTGAAGCACCCCGCCGAC
ATCCCCGACTACTTGAAGCTGTCCTTCCCCGAGGGCTTCAAGTGGGAGCGCGTGATGAACTTCGAGGACG
GCGGCGTGGTGACCGTGACCCAGGACTCCTCCCTGCAGGACGGCGAGTTCATCTACAAGGTGAAGGTGCG
CGGCACCAACTTCCCCTCCGACGGCCCCGTAATGCAGAAGAAGACCATGGGCTGGGAGGCCTCCTCCGAG
CGGATGTACCCCGAGGACGGCGCCCTGAAGGGCGAGATGAAGATGAGGCTGAGGCTGAAGGACGGCGGCC
ACTACGACGCCGAGGTCAAGACCACCTACATGGCCAAGAAGCCCGTGCAGCTGCCCGGCGCCTACAAGAC
CGACATCAAGCTGGACATCACCTCCCACAACGAGGACTACACCATCGTGGAACAGTACGAGCGCGCCGAG
GGCCGCCACTCCACCGGCGCCATGGACGAGCTGTACAAGTCCGGACTCAGATCTCGAGCTCAAGCTTCGA
ATTCTGCAGTCGACGGTACCGCGGGCCCGGGATCCACCGGATCTAGATAACTGATCATAATCAGCCATAC
CACATTTGTAGAGGTTTTACTTGCTTTAAAAAACCTCCCACACCTCCCCCTGAACCTGAAACATAAAATG
AATGCAATTGTTGTTGTTAACTTGTTTATTGCAGCTTATAATGGTTACAAATAAAGCAATAGCATCACAA
ATTTCACAAATAAAGCATTTTTTTCACTGCATTCTAGTTGTGGTTTGTCCAAACTCATCAATGTATCTTA
ACGCGTAAATTGTAAGCGTTAATATTTTGTTAAAATTCGCGTTAAATTTTTGTTAAATCAGCTCATTTTT
TAACCAATAGGCCGAAATCGGCAAAATCCCTTATAAATCAAAAGAATAGACCGAGATAGGGT
[37 nt withheld, positions 1813-1849]
AAAGAACGTGGACTCCAACGTCAAAGG
[49 nt withheld, positions 1877-1925]
T
[91 nt withheld, positions 1927-2017]
G
[124 nt withheld, positions 2019-2142]
CAGGTGGCACTTTTCGGGGAAATGTGCGCGGAACCCCTATTTGTTTATTTTTCTAAATACATTCAAATAT
GTATCCGCTCATGAGACAATAACCCTGATAAATGCTTCAATAATATTGAAAAAGGAAGAGTCCTGAGGCG
GAAAGAACCAGCTGTGGAATGTGTGTCAGTTAGGGTGTGGAAAGTCCCCAGGCTCCCCAGCAGGCAGAAG
TATGCAAAGCATGCATCTCAATTAGTCAGCAACCAGGTGTGGAAAGTCCCCAGGCTCCCCAGCAGGCAGA
AGTATGCAAAGCATGCATCTCAATTAGTCAGCAACCATAGTCCCGCCCCTAACTCCGCCCATCCCGCCCC
TAACTCCGCCCAGTTCCGCCCATTCTCCGCCCCATGGCTGACTAATTTTTTTTATTTATGCAGAGGCCGA
GGCCGCCTCGGCCTCTGAGCTATTCCAGAAGTAGTGAGGAGGCTTTTTTGGAGGCCTAGGCTTTTGCAAA
GATCGATCAAGAGACAGGATGAGGATCGTTTCGCATGATTGAACAAGATGGATTGCACGCAGGTTCTCCG
GCCGCTTGGGTGGAGAGGCTATTCGGCTATGACTGGGCACAACAGACAATCGGCTGCTCTGATGCCGCCG
TGTTCCGGCTGTCAGCGCAGGGGCGCCCGGTTCTTTTTGTCAAGACCGACCTGTCCGGTGCCCTGAATGA
ACTGCAAGACGAGGCAGCGCGGCTATCGTGGCTGGCCACGACGGGCGTTCCTTGCGCAGCTGTGCTCGAC
GTTGTCACTGAAGCGGGAAGGGACTGGCTGCTATTGGGCGAAGTGCCGGGGCAGGATCTCCTGTCATCTC
ACCTTGCTCCTGCCGAGAAAGTATCCATCATGGCTGATGCAATGCGGCGGCTGCATACGCTTGATCCGGC
TACCTGCCCATTCGACCACCAAGCGAAACATCGCATCGAGCGAGCACGTACTCGGATGGAAGCCGGTCTT
GTCGATCAGGATGATCTGGACGAAGAGCATCAGGGGCTCGCGCCAGCCGAACTGTTCGCCAGGCTCAAGG
CGAGCATGCCCGACGGCGAGGATCTCGTCGTGACCCATGGCGATGCCTGCTTGCCGAATATCATGGTGGA
AAATGGCCGCTTTTCTGGATTCATCGACTGTGGCCGGCTGGGTGTGGCGGACCGCTATCAGGACATAGCG
TTGGCTACCCGTGATATTGCTGAAGAGCTTGGCGGCGAATGGGCTGACCGCTTCCTCGTGCTTTACGGTA
TCGCCGCTCCCGATTCGCAGCGCATCGCCTTCTATCGCCTTCTTGACGAGTTCTTCTGAGCGGGACTCTG
GGGTTCGAAATGACCGACCAAGCGACGCCCAACCTGCCATCACGAGATTTCGATTCCACCGCCGCCTTCT
ATGAAAGGTTGGGCTTCGGAATCGTTTTCCGGGACGCCGGCTGGATGATCCTCCAGCGCGGGGATCTCAT
GCTGGAGTTCTTCGCCCACCCTAGGGGGAGGCTAACTGAAACACGGAAGGAGACAATACCGGAAGGAACC
CGCGCTATGACGGCAATAAAAAGACAGAATAAAACGCACGGTGTTGGGTCGTTTGTTCATAAACGCGGGG
TTCGGTCCCAGGGCTGGCACTCTGTCGATACCCCACCGAGACCCCATTGGGGCCAATACGCCCGCGTTTC
TTCCTTTTCCCCACCCCACCCCCCAAGTTCGGGTGAAGGCCCAGGGCTCGCAGCCAACGTCGGGGCGGCA
GGCCCTGCCATAGCCTCAGGTTACTCATATATACTTTAGATTGATTTAAAACTTCATTTTTAATTTAAAA
GGATCTAGGTGAAGATCCTTTTTGATAATCTCATGACCAAAATCCCTTAACGTGAGTTTTCGTTCCACTG
AGCGTCAGACCCCGTAGAAAAGATCAAAGGATCTTCTTGAGATCCTTTTTTTCTGCGCGTAATCTGCTGC
TTGCAAACAAAAAAACCACCGCTACCAGCGGTGGTTTGTTTGCCGGATCAAGAGCTACCAACTCTTTTTC
CGAAGGTAACTGGCTTCAGCAGAGCGCAGATACCAAATACTGTTCTTCTAGTGTAGCCGTAGTTAGGCCA
CCACTTCAAGAACTCTGTAGCACCGCCTACATACCTCGCTCTGCTAATCCTGTTACCAGTGGCTGCTGCC
AGTGGCGATAAGTCGTGTCTTACCGGGTTGGACTCAAGACGATAGTTACCGGATAAGGCGCAGCGGTCGG
GCTGAACGGGGGGTTCGTGCACACAGCCCAGCTTGGAGCGAACGACCTACACCGAACTGAGATACCTACA
GCGTGAGCTATGAGAAAGCGCCACGCTTCCCGAAGGGAGAAAGGCGGACAGGTATCCGGTAAGCGGCAGG
GTCGGAACAGGAGAGCGCACGAGGGAGCTTCCAGGGGGAAACGCCTGGTATCTTTATAGTCCTGTCGGGT
TTCGCCACCTCTGACTTGAGCGTCGATTTTTGTGATGCTCGTCAGGGGGGCGGAGCCTATGGAAAAACGC
CAGCAACGCGGCCTTTTTACGGTTCCTGGCCTTTTGCTGGCCTTTTGC
